Addgene plasmid #144484: TFORF3008
Purpose: Lentiviral vector for overexpressing transcription factor ORFs with unique 24-bp barcodes. Barcodes facilitate identification of transcription factors in pooled screens.
Depositing lab: Feng Zhang. Depositing organization: Broad Institute. Publication: A transcription factor atlas of directed differentiation. Joung J, Ma S, Tay T, Geiger-Schuller KR, Kirchgatterer PC, Verdine VK, Guo B, Arias-Garcia MA, Allen WE, Singh A, Kuksenko O, Abudayyeh OO, Gootenberg JS, Fu Z, Macrae RK, Buenrostro JD, Regev A, Zhang F. Cell. 2023 Jan 5;186(1):209-229.e26. doi: 10.1016/j.cell.2022.11.026. PubMed 36608654.
Backbone
  Vector backbone: pLX_TRC317
  Backbone manufacturer: Broad Institute Genetic Perturbation Platform
  Backbone size w/o insert (bp): 8264
  Vector type: Mammalian Expression, Lentiviral
  Selectable markers: Puromycin
Growth in bacteria
  Bacterial resistance: Ampicillin, 100 μg/mL
  Growth temperature: 37°C
  Growth strain: NEB Stable
  Copy number: High Copy
Gene/Insert
  Gene/Insert name: CDX2
  Species: H. sapiens (human)
  Insert size (bp): 1043
  Entrez Gene: CDX2 (a.k.a. CDX-3, CDX2/AS, CDX3)
  Promoter: EF1a
  Cloning method: Unknown
  Sequencing primers: 5′ GGGTGGAGACTGAAGTTAGGCCAG; 3′ CACATAGCGTAAAAGGAGCAACATAG
Resource information
  A portion of this plasmid was derived from a plasmid made by: Genewiz synthesis
Terms and licenses: Academic/Nonprofit Terms; Industry Terms: Not Available to Industry
Depositor comments: NM_001265.4 . The transcription factor ORF portion of this plasmid was synthesized by Genewiz. Please test multiple small colonies in case of plasmid recombination. To make this collection available in a timely manner, a portion of this collection was not fully sequenced by Addgene. If an Addgene verified full plasmid sequence is not available, please contact us prior to placing an order to request the full sequence.
How to cite: TFORF3008 was a gift from Feng Zhang (Addgene plasmid # 144484 ; http://n2t.net/addgene:144484 ; RRID:Addgene_144484)
