[The description below was written by a language model from this plasmid's Addgene catalogue record and pLannotate feature annotations shown in this document.]
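Description:
TFORF3008 is a third-generation-style, self-inactivating lentiviral expression plasmid built on the pLX_TRC317 backbone and carrying the human CDX2 open reading frame, a homeobox transcription factor associated with intestinal epithelial gene expression. It belongs to a barcoded transcription factor ORF collection in which each clone carries a unique 24-bp barcode, so that individual factors can be identified by sequencing in pooled overexpression screens. In bacteria the plasmid is maintained through a high-copy ColE1/pUC-type origin and an ampicillin resistance gene. An f1 origin and remnants of a lac/T7/T3 cloning region are also present in the backbone. The depositor cautions that the plasmid may recombine during propagation, as lentiviral vectors with repeated LTRs can.

The viral transfer cassette begins with an RSV promoter fused to a truncated HIV-1 5' LTR, which drives Tat-independent production of genomic RNA in packaging cells. This is followed by the Ψ packaging signal with a partial gag sequence, the Rev response element for nuclear export, and a cPPT/CTS that aids nuclear import of the provirus. An SV40 early promoter drives puromycin N-acetyltransferase for selection of transduced mammalian cells, and downstream the EF-1α promoter drives constitutive expression of the synthesized CDX2 ORF. A WPRE follows to enhance transcript stability and expression, and the ΔU3 3' LTR inactivates the viral promoter after integration. An SV40 polyadenylation signal lies outside the LTR. The barcode is not annotated in the feature table, although a short fragment annotated as U6 promoter sits between the ORF and the WPRE. No epitope tag or fluorescent reporter is recorded. The construct is intended for stable CDX2 overexpression, for example in directed differentiation studies.
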