Features (pLannotate 1.2.2; 31 found; start..end, strand, type, name):
      5..231     +  promoter       RSV promoter: Rous sarcoma virus enhancer/promoter
    232..412     +  LTR            5' LTR (truncated): truncated 5' long terminal repeat (LTR) from HIV-1
    459..584     +  misc_feature   HIV-1 Ψ: packaging signal of human immunodeficiency virus type 1
    568..931     +  CDS            HIV-1 gag (fragment): gag protein from human immunodeficiency virus 1; gag
   1077..1310    +  misc_feature   RRE: The Rev response element (RRE) of HIV-1 allows for Rev-dependent mRNA export from the nucleus to the cytoplasm.
   1687..1713    +  CDS            Rev (fragment): human immunodeficiency virus 1 (HIV-1) Rev protein; rev; enhances nuclear export of unspliced and incompletely spliced viral mRNAs
   1720..1743    +  promoter       SV40 promoter (fragment): SV40 early promoter
   1744..1815    +  promoter       SV40 promoter (fragment): SV40 enhancer and early promoter
   1839..1974    +  rep_origin     SV40 ori: SV40 origin of replication
   2020..2616    +  CDS            PuroR (fragment): puromycin N-acetyltransferase; pac from Streptomyces; confers resistance to puromycin
   2665..2782    +  misc_feature   cPPT/CTS: central polypurine tract and central termination sequence of HIV-1
   2847..2913    +  CDS            small t antigen (fragment): SV40 (simian virus 40) small t antigen
   2920..4098    +  promoter       EF-1α promoter: strong constitutive promoter for human elongation factor EF-1α
   4115..5053    +  CDS            CDX2: CDX2_HUMAN - Also known as CDX3. Experimental evidence at protein level: Swiss-Prot protein existence level 1. Transcription factor which regulates the transcription of multiple genes expressed in the intestinal epithelium (By similarity). Binds to the promoter of the intestinal sucrase-isomaltase SI and activates SI transcription (By similarity). Binds to the DNA sequence 5'-ATAAAAACTTAT-3' in the promoter region of VDR and activates VDR transcription (By similarity). Binds to and activates transcription of LPH (By similarity). Activates transcription of CLDN2 and intestinal mucin MUC2 (By si
   5069..5122    +  promoter       U6 promoter (fragment): RNA polymerase III promoter for human U6 snRNA
   5164..5752    +  misc_feature   WPRE: woodchuck hepatitis virus posttranscriptional regulatory element
   5803..5822    +  misc_feature   cPPT/CTS (fragment): central polypurine tract and central termination sequence of HIV-1
   5824..6057    +  LTR            3' LTR (ΔU3): self-inactivating 3' long terminal repeat (LTR) from HIV-1
   6135..6256    +  polyA_signal   SV40 poly(A) signal: SV40 polyadenylation signal
   6296..6431    +  rep_origin     SV40 ori: SV40 origin of replication
   6452..6470    -  promoter       T7 promoter: promoter for bacteriophage T7 RNA polymerase
   6478..6633    +  CDS            lacZα (fragment): LacZα fragment of β-galactosidase; lacZ fragment
   6638..7066    +  rep_origin     f1 ori (sequence partly withheld): f1 bacteriophage origin of replication; arrow indicates direction of (+) strand synthesis
   7119..7223    +  promoter       AmpR promoter: bla
   7224..8084    +  CDS            AmpR: β-lactamase; bla; confers resistance to ampicillin, carbenicillin, and related antibiotics
   8255..8843    +  rep_origin     ori: high-copy-number ColE1/pMB1/pBR322/pUC origin of replication
   9026..9118    +  CDS            lacI (fragment): lac repressor; lacI; The lac repressor binds to the lac operator to inhibit transcription in E. coli. This inhibition can be relieved by adding lactose or isopropyl-β-D-thiogalactopyranoside (IPTG).
   9131..9152    +  protein_bind   CAP binding site: CAP binding activates transcription in the presence of cAMP. E. coli catabolite activator protein
   9167..9197    +  promoter       lac promoter: promoter for the E. coli lac operon
   9205..9221    +  protein_bind   lac operator: The lac repressor binds to the lac operator to inhibit transcription in E. coli. This inhibition can be relieved by adding lactose or isopropyl-β-D-thiogalactopyranoside (IPTG). lac repressor encoded by lacI
   9266..9284    +  promoter       T3 promoter: promoter for bacteriophage T3 RNA polymerase
>Addgene plasmid #144484 | TFORF3008 | addgene full sequence | sequence record 407359 | Addgene NGS Result
TTAATGTAGTCTTATGCAATACTCTTGTAGTCTTGCAACATGGTAACGATGAGTTAGCAACATGCCTTAC
AAGGAGAGAAAAAGCACCGTGCATGCCGATTGGTGGAAGTAAGGTGGTACGATCGTGCCTTATTAGGAAG
GCAACAGACGGGTCTGACATGGATTGGACGAACCACTGAATTGCCGCATTGCAGAGATATTGTATTTAAG
TGCCTAGCTCGATACATAAACGGGTCTCTCTGGTTAGACCAGATCTGAGCCTGGGAGCTCTCTGGCTAAC
TAGGGAACCCACTGCTTAAGCCTCAATAAAGCTTGCCTTGAGTGCTTCAAGTAGTGTGTGCCCGTCTGTT
GTGTGACTCTGGTAACTAGAGATCCCTCAGACCCTTTTAGTCAGTGTGGAAAATCTCTAGCAGTGGCGCC
CGAACAGGGACTTGAAAGCGAAAGGGAAACCAGAGGAGCTCTCTCGACGCAGGACTCGGCTTGCTGAAGC
GCGCACGGCAAGAGGCGAGGGGCGGCGACTGGTGAGTACGCCAAAAATTTTGACTAGCGGAGGCTAGAAG
GAGAGAGATGGGTGCGAGAGCGTCAGTATTAAGCGGGGGAGAATTAGATCGCGATGGGAAAAAATTCGGT
TAAGGCCAGGGGGAAAGAAAAAATATAAATTAAAACATATAGTATGGGCAAGCAGGGAGCTAGAACGATT
CGCAGTTAATCCTGGCCTGTTAGAAACATCAGAAGGCTGTAGACAAATACTGGGACAGCTACAACCATCC
CTTCAGACAGGATCAGAAGAACTTAGATCATTATATAATACAGTAGCAACCCTCTATTGTGTGCATCAAA
GGATAGAGATAAAAGACACCAAGGAAGCTTTAGACAAGATAGAGGAAGAGCAAAACAAAAGTAAGACCAC
CGCACAGCAAGCGGCCGCTGATCTTCAGACCTGGAGGAGGAGATATGAGGGACAATTGGAGAAGTGAATT
ATATAAATATAAAGTAGTAAAAATTGAACCATTAGGAGTAGCACCCACCAAGGCAAAGAGAAGAGTGGTG
CAGAGAGAAAAAAGAGCAGTGGGAATAGGAGCTTTGTTCCTTGGGTTCTTGGGAGCAGCAGGAAGCACTA
TGGGCGCAGCGTCAATGACGCTGACGGTACAGGCCAGACAATTATTGTCTGGTATAGTGCAGCAGCAGAA
CAATTTGCTGAGGGCTATTGAGGCGCAACAGCATCTGTTGCAACTCACAGTCTGGGGCATCAAGCAGCTC
CAGGCAAGAATCCTGGCTGTGGAAAGATACCTAAAGGATCAACAGCTCCTGGGGATTTGGGGTTGCTCTG
GAAAACTCATTTGCACCACTGCTGTGCCTTGGAATGCTAGTTGGAGTAATAAATCTCTGGAACAGATTTG
GAATCACACGACCTGGATGGAGTGGGACAGAGAAATTAACAATTACACAAGCTTAATACACTCCTTAATT
GAAGAATCGCAAAACCAGCAAGAAAAGAATGAACAAGAATTATTGGAATTAGATAAATGGGCAAGTTTGT
GGAATTGGTTTAACATAACAAATTGGCTGTGGTATATAAAATTATTCATAATGATAGTAGGAGGCTTGGT
AGGTTTAAGAATAGTTTTTGCTGTACTTTCTATAGTGAATAGAGTTAGGCAGGGATATTCACCATTATCG
TTTCAGACCCACCTCCCAACCCCGAGGGGACCCATGCATTGCATCTCAATTAGTCAGCAACCAGGTGTGG
AAAGTCCCCAGGCTCCCCAGCAGGCAGAAGTATGCAAAGCATGCGTCTCAATTAGTCAGCAACCATAGTC
CCGCCCCTAACTCCGCCCATCCCGCCCCTAACTCCGCCCAGTTCCGCCCATTCTCCGCCCCATGGCTGAC
TAATTTTTTTTATTTATGCAGAGGCCGAGGCCGCCTCGGCCTCTGAGCTATTCCAGAAGTAGTGAGGAGG
CTTTTTTGGAGGCCTAGGCTTTTGCAAAAAGCTTTCTAGAGGTACCACCGGAGCTTACCATGACCGAGTA
CAAGCCCACGGTGCGCCTCGCCACCCGCGACGACGTCCCCAGGGCCGTACGCACCCTCGCCGCCGCGTTC
GCCGACTACCCCGCCACGCGCCACACCGTCGATCCGGACCGCCACATCGAGCGGGTCACCGAGCTGCAAG
AACTCTTCCTCACGCGCGTCGGGCTCGACATCGGCAAGGTGTGGGTCGCGGACGACGGCGCCGCCGTGGC
GGTCTGGACCACGCCGGAGAGCGTCGAAGCGGGGGCGGTGTTCGCCGAGATCGGCCCGCGCATGGCCGAG
TTGAGCGGTTCCCGGCTGGCCGCGCAGCAACAGATGGAAGGCCTCCTGGCGCCGCACCGGCCCAAGGAGC
CCGCGTGGTTCCTGGCCACCGTCGGCGTCTCGCCCGACCACCAGGGCAAGGGTCTGGGCAGCGCCGTCGT
GCTCCCCGGAGTGGAGGCGGCCGAGCGCGCCGGGGTGCCCGCCTTCCTGGAGACCTCCGCGCCCCGCAAC
CTCCCCTTCTACGAGCGGCTCGGCTTCACCGTCACCGCCGACGTCGAGGTGCCCGAAGGACCGCGCACCT
GGTGCATGACCCGCAAGCCCGGTGCCAGTTAACGAATTCTAGATCTTGAGACAAATGGCAGTATTCATCC
ACAATTTTAAAAGAAAAGGGGGGATTGGGGGGTACAGTGCAGGGGAAAGAATAGTAGACATAATAGCAAC
AGACATACAAACTAAAGAATTACAAAAACAAATTACAAAAATTCAAAATTTTCGGGTTTATTACAGGGAC
AGCAGAGATCCACTTTGGCGCCGGCTCGAGGCCTGCAGGTGCAAAGATGGATAAAGTTTTAAACAGAGAG
GAATCTTTGCAGCTAATGGACCTTCTAGGTCTTGAAAGGAGTGGGAATTGGCTCCGGTGCCCGTCAGTGG
GCAGAGCGCACATCGCCCACAGTCCCCGAGAAGTTGGGGGGAGGGGTCGGCAATTGAACCGGTGCCTAGA
GAAGGTGGCGCGGGGTAAACTGGGAAAGTGATGTCGTGTACTGGCTCCGCCTTTTTCCCGAGGGTGGGGG
AGAACCGTATATAAGTGCAGTAGTCGCCGTGAACGTTCTTTTTCGCAACGGGTTTGCCGCCAGAACACAG
GTAAGTGCCGTGTGTGGTTCCCGCGGGCCTGGCCTCTTTACGGGTTATGGCCCTTGCGTGCCTTGAATTA
CTTCCACCTGGCTGCAGTACGTGATTCTTGATCCCGAGCTTCGGGTTGGAAGTGGGTGGGAGAGTTCGAG
GCCTTGCGCTTAAGGAGCCCCTTCGCCTCGTGCTTGAGTTGAGGCCTGGCCTGGGCGCTGGGGCCGCCGC
GTGCGAATCTGGTGGCACCTTCGCGCCTGTCTCGCTGCTTTCGATAAGTCTCTAGCCATTTAAAATTTTT
GATGACCTGCTGCGACGCTTTTTTTCTGGCAAGATAGTCTTGTAAATGCGGGCCAAGATCTGCACACTGG
TATTTCGGTTTTTGGGGCCGCGGGCGGCGACGGGGCCCGTGCGTCCCAGCGCACATGTTCGGCGAGGCGG
GGCCTGCGAGCGCGGCCACCGAGAATCGGACGGGGGTAGTCTCAAGCTGGCCGGCCTGCTCTGGTGCCTG
GCCTCGCGCCGCCGTGTATCGCCCCGCCCTGGGCGGCAAGGCTGGCCCGGTCGGCACCAGTTGCGTGAGC
GGAAAGATGGCCGCTTCCCGGCCCTGCTGCAGGGAGCTCAAAATGGAGGACGCGGCGCTCGGGAGAGCGG
GCGGGTGAGTCACCCACACAAAGGAAAAGGGCCTTTCCGTCCTCAGCCGTCGCTTCATGTGACTCCACGG
AGTACCGGGCGCCGTCCAGGCACCTCGATTAGTTCTCGAGCTTTTGGAGTACGTCGTCTTTAGGTTGGGG
GGAGGGGTTTTATGCGATGGAGTTTCCCCACACTGAGTGGGTGGAGACTGAAGTTAGGCCAGCTTGGCAC
TTGATGTAATTCTCCTTGGAATTTGCCCTTTTTGAGTTTGGATCTTGGTTCATTCTCAAGCCTCAGACAG
TGGTTCAAAGTTTTTTTCTTCCATTTCAGGTGTCGTGAGGCTAGCACCGCCACCATGTACGTGAGCTACC
TCCTGGACAAGGACGTGAGCATGTACCCTAGCTCCGTGCGCCACTCTGGCGGCCTCAACCTGGCGCCGCA
GAACTTCGTCAGCCCCCCGCAGTACCCGGACTACGGCGGTTACCACGTGGCGGCCGCAGCTGCAGCGGCA
GCGAACTTGGACAGCGCGCAGTCCCCGGGGCCATCCTGGCCGGCAGCGTATGGCGCCCCACTCCGGGAGG
ACTGGAATGGCTACGCGCCCGGAGGCGCCGCGGCCGCCGCCAACGCCGTGGCTCACGGCCTCAACGGTGG
CTCCCCGGCCGCAGCCATGGGCTACAGCAGCCCCGCAGACTACCATCCGCACCACCACCCGCATCACCAC
CCGCACCACCCGGCCGCCGCGCCTTCCTGCGCTTCTGGGCTGCTGCAAACGCTCAACCCCGGCCCTCCTG
GGCCCGCCGCCACCGCTGCCGCCGAGCAGCTGTCTCCCGGCGGCCAGCGGCGGAACCTGTGCGAGTGGAT
GCGGAAGCCGGCGCAGCAGTCCCTCGGCAGCCAAGTGAAAACCAGGACGAAAGACAAATATCGAGTGGTG
TACACGGACCACCAGCGGCTGGAGCTGGAGAAGGAGTTTCACTACAGTCGCTACATCACCATCCGGAGGA
AAGCCGAGCTAGCCGCCACGCTGGGGCTCTCTGAGAGGCAGGTTAAAATCTGGTTTCAGAACCGCAGAGC
AAAGGAGAGGAAAATCAACAAGAAGAAGTTGCAGCAGCAACAGCAGCAGCAGCCACCACAGCCGCCTCCG
CCGCCACCACAGCCTCCCCAGCCTCAGCCAGGTCCTCTGAGAAGTGTCCCAGAGCCCTTGAGTCCGGTGT
CTTCCCTGCAAGCCTCAGTGCCTGGCTCTGTCCCTGGGGTTCTGGGGCCAACTGGGGGGGTGCTAAACCC
CACCGTCACCCAGTAGTAATGAACTAGTCCGTAACTTGAAAGTATTTCGATTTCTTGGCTTTATATATCT
TGTGGAAAGGACGACCCATGCAAAAGTTGGTATATGACACGCGTTAAGTCGACAATCAACCTCTGGATTA
CAAAATTTGTGAAAGATTGACTGGTATTCTTAACTATGTTGCTCCTTTTACGCTATGTGGATACGCTGCT
TTAATGCCTTTGTATCATGCTATTGCTTCCCGTATGGCTTTCATTTTCTCCTCCTTGTATAAATCCTGGT
TGCTGTCTCTTTATGAGGAGTTGTGGCCCGTTGTCAGGCAACGTGGCGTGGTGTGCACTGTGTTTGCTGA
CGCAACCCCCACTGGTTGGGGCATTGCCACCACCTGTCAGCTCCTTTCCGGGACTTTCGCTTTCCCCCTC
CCTATTGCCACGGCGGAACTCATCGCCGCCTGCCTTGCCCGCTGCTGGACAGGGGCTCGGCTGTTGGGCA
CTGACAATTCCGTGGTGTTGTCGGGGAAATCATCGTCCTTTCCTTGGCTGCTCGCCTGTGTTGCCACCTG
GATTCTGCGCGGGACGTCCTTCTGCTACGTCCCTTCGGCCCTCAATCCAGCGGACCTTCCTTCCCGCGGC
CTGCTGCCGGCTCTGCGGCCTCTTCCGCGTCTTCGCCTTCGCCCTCAGACGAGTCGGATCTCCCTTTGGG
CCGCCTCCCCGCGTCGACTTTAAGACCAATGACTTACAAGGCAGCTGTAGATCTTAGCCACTTTTTAAAA
GAAAAGGGGGGACTGGAAGGGCTAATTCACTCCCAACGAAGACAAGATCTGCTTTTTGCTTGTACTGGGT
CTCTCTGGTTAGACCAGATCTGAGCCTGGGAGCTCTCTGGCTAACTAGGGAACCCACTGCTTAAGCCTCA
ATAAAGCTTGCCTTGAGTGCTTCAAGTAGTGTGTGCCCGTCTGTTGTGTGACTCTGGTAACTAGAGATCC
CTCAGACCCTTTTAGTCAGTGTGGAAAATCTCTAGCAGTACGTATAGTAGTTCATGTCATCTTATTATTC
AGTATTTATAACTTGCAAAGAAATGAATATCAGAGAGTGAGAGGAACTTGTTTATTGCAGCTTATAATGG
TTACAAATAAAGCAATAGCATCACAAATTTCACAAATAAAGCATTTTTTTCACTGCATTCTAGTTGTGGT
TTGTCCAAACTCATCAATGTATCTTATCATGTCTGGCTCTAGCTATCCCGCCCCTAACTCCGCCCATCCC
GCCCCTAACTCCGCCCAGTTCCGCCCATTCTCCGCCCCATGGCTGACTAATTTTTTTTATTTATGCAGAG
GCCGAGGCCGCCTCGGCCTCTGAGCTATTCCAGAAGTAGTGAGGAGGCTTTTTTGGAGGCCTAGGGACGT
ACCCAATTCGCCCTATAGTGAGTCGTATTACGCGCGCTCACTGGCCGTCGTTTTACAACGTCGTGACTGG
GAAAACCCTGGCGTTACCCAACTTAATCGCCTTGCAGCACATCCCCCTTTCGCCAGCTGGCGTAATAGCG
AAGAGGCCCGCACCGATCGCCCTTCCCAACAGTTGCGCAGCCTGAATGGCGAATGGG
[124 nt withheld, positions 6638-6761]
C
[91 nt withheld, positions 6763-6853]
A
[49 nt withheld, positions 6855-6903]
CCTTTGACGTTGGAGTCCACGTTCTTT
[37 nt withheld, positions 6931-6967]
ACCCTATCTCGGTCTATTCTTTTGATTTATAAGGGATTTTGCCGATTTCGGCCTATTGGTTAAAAAATGA
GCTGATTTAACAAAAATTTAACGCGAATTTTAACAAAATATTAACGCTTACAATTTAGGTGGCACTTTTC
GGGGAAATGTGCGCGGAACCCCTATTTGTTTATTTTTCTAAATACATTCAAATATGTATCCGCTCATGAG
ACAATAACCCTGATAAATGCTTCAATAATATTGAAAAAGGAAGAGTATGAGTATTCAACATTTCCGTGTC
GCCCTTATTCCCTTTTTTGCGGCATTTTGCCTTCCTGTTTTTGCTCACCCAGAAACGCTGGTGAAAGTAA
AAGATGCTGAAGATCAGTTGGGTGCACGAGTGGGTTACATCGAACTGGATCTCAACAGCGGTAAGATCCT
TGAGAGTTTTCGCCCCGAAGAACGTTTTCCAATGATGAGCACTTTTAAAGTTCTGCTATGTGGCGCGGTA
TTATCCCGTATTGACGCCGGGCAAGAGCAACTCGGTCGCCGCATACACTATTCTCAGAATGACTTGGTTG
AGTACTCACCAGTCACAGAAAAGCATCTTACGGATGGCATGACAGTAAGAGAATTATGCAGTGCTGCCAT
AACCATGAGTGATAACACTGCGGCCAACTTACTTCTGACAACGATCGGAGGACCGAAGGAGCTAACCGCT
TTTTTGCACAACATGGGGGATCATGTAACTCGCCTTGATCGTTGGGAACCGGAGCTGAATGAAGCCATAC
CAAACGACGAGCGTGACACCACGATGCCTGTAGCAATGGCAACAACGTTGCGCAAACTATTAACTGGCGA
ACTACTTACTCTAGCTTCCCGGCAACAATTAATAGACTGGATGGAGGCGGATAAAGTTGCAGGACCACTT
CTGCGCTCGGCCCTTCCGGCTGGCTGGTTTATTGCTGATAAATCTGGAGCCGGTGAGCGTGGGTCTCGCG
GTATCATTGCAGCACTGGGGCCAGATGGTAAGCCCTCCCGTATCGTAGTTATCTACACGACGGGGAGTCA
GGCAACTATGGATGAACGAAATAGACAGATCGCTGAGATAGGTGCCTCACTGATTAAGCATTGGTAACTG
TCAGACCAAGTTTACTCATATATACTTTAGATTGATTTAAAACTTCATTTTTAATTTAAAAGGATCTAGG
TGAAGATCCTTTTTGATAATCTCATGACCAAAATCCCTTAACGTGAGTTTTCGTTCCACTGAGCGTCAGA
CCCCGTAGAAAAGATCAAAGGATCTTCTTGAGATCCTTTTTTTCTGCGCGTAATCTGCTGCTTGCAAACA
AAAAAACCACCGCTACCAGCGGTGGTTTGTTTGCCGGATCAAGAGCTACCAACTCTTTTTCCGAAGGTAA
CTGGCTTCAGCAGAGCGCAGATACCAAATACTGTTCTTCTAGTGTAGCCGTAGTTAGGCCACCACTTCAA
GAACTCTGTAGCACCGCCTACATACCTCGCTCTGCTAATCCTGTTACCAGTGGCTGCTGCCAGTGGCGAT
AAGTCGTGTCTTACCGGGTTGGACTCAAGACGATAGTTACCGGATAAGGCGCAGCGGTCGGGCTGAACGG
GGGGTTCGTGCACACAGCCCAGCTTGGAGCGAACGACCTACACCGAACTGAGATACCTACAGCGTGAGCT
ATGAGAAAGCGCCACGCTTCCCGAAGGGAGAAAGGCGGACAGGTATCCGGTAAGCGGCAGGGTCGGAACA
GGAGAGCGCACGAGGGAGCTTCCAGGGGGAAACGCCTGGTATCTTTATAGTCCTGTCGGGTTTCGCCACC
TCTGACTTGAGCGTCGATTTTTGTGATGCTCGTCAGGGGGGCGGAGCCTATGGAAAAACGCCAGCAACGC
GGCCTTTTTACGGTTCCTGGCCTTTTGCTGGCCTTTTGCTCACATGTTCTTTCCTGCGTTATCCCCTGAT
TCTGTGGATAACCGTATTACCGCCTTTGAGTGAGCTGATACCGCTCGCCGCAGCCGAACGACCGAGCGCA
GCGAGTCAGTGAGCGAGGAAGCGGAAGAGCGCCCAATACGCAAACCGCCTCTCCCCGCGCGTTGGCCGAT
TCATTAATGCAGCTGGCACGACAGGTTTCCCGACTGGAAAGCGGGCAGTGAGCGCAACGCAATTAATGTG
AGTTAGCTCACTCATTAGGCACCCCAGGCTTTACACTTTATGCTTCCGGCTCGTATGTTGTGTGGAATTG
TGAGCGGATAACAATTTCACACAGGAAACAGCTATGACCATGATTACGCCAAGCGCGCAATTAACCCTCA
CTAAAGGGAACAAAAGCTGGAGCTGCAAGC
