>Addgene plasmid #144484 | TFORF3008 | depositor partial sequence | sequence record 285567 | Insert
ACCGCCACCATGTACGTGAGCTACCTCCTGGACAAGGACGTGAGCATGTACCCTAGCTCCGTGCGCCACT
CTGGCGGCCTCAACCTGGCGCCGCAGAACTTCGTCAGCCCCCCGCAGTACCCGGACTACGGCGGTTACCA
CGTGGCGGCCGCAGCTGCAGCGGCAGCGAACTTGGACAGCGCGCAGTCCCCGGGGCCATCCTGGCCGGCA
GCGTATGGCGCCCCACTCCGGGAGGACTGGAATGGCTACGCGCCCGGAGGCGCCGCGGCCGCCGCCAACG
CCGTGGCTCACGGCCTCAACGGTGGCTCCCCGGCCGCAGCCATGGGCTACAGCAGCCCCGCAGACTACCA
TCCGCACCACCACCCGCATCACCACCCGCACCACCCGGCCGCCGCGCCTTCCTGCGCTTCTGGGCTGCTG
CAAACGCTCAACCCCGGCCCTCCTGGGCCCGCCGCCACCGCTGCCGCCGAGCAGCTGTCTCCCGGCGGCC
AGCGGCGGAACCTGTGCGAGTGGATGCGGAAGCCGGCGCAGCAGTCCCTCGGCAGCCAAGTGAAAACCAG
GACGAAAGACAAATATCGAGTGGTGTACACGGACCACCAGCGGCTGGAGCTGGAGAAGGAGTTTCACTAC
AGTCGCTACATCACCATCCGGAGGAAAGCCGAGCTAGCCGCCACGCTGGGGCTCTCTGAGAGGCAGGTTA
AAATCTGGTTTCAGAACCGCAGAGCAAAGGAGAGGAAAATCAACAAGAAGAAGTTGCAGCAGCAACAGCA
GCAGCAGCCACCACAGCCGCCTCCGCCGCCACCACAGCCTCCCCAGCCTCAGCCAGGTCCTCTGAGAAGT
GTCCCAGAGCCCTTGAGTCCGGTGTCTTCCCTGCAAGCCTCAGTGCCTGGCTCTGTCCCTGGGGTTCTGG
GGCCAACTGGGGGGGTGCTAAACCCCACCGTCACCCAGTAGTAATGAACTAGTCCGTAACTTGAAAGTAT
TTCGATTTCTTGGCTTTATATATCTTGTGGAAAGGACGACCCATGCAAAAGTTGGTATATGAC
