>Addgene plasmid #144484 | TFORF3008 | depositor partial sequence | sequence record 285568 | Barcode
CCCATGCAAAAGTTGGTATATGAC
